>Addgene plasmid #23018 | pMX232 | depositor full sequence | sequence record 10529 | Author sequence
TAGTTATTAATAGTAATCAATTACGGGGTCATTAGTTCATAGCCCATATATGGAGTTCCGCGTTACATAA
CTTACGGTAAATGGCCCGCCTGGCTGACCGCCCAACGACCCCCGCCCATTGACGTCAATAATGACGTATG
TTCCCATAGTAACGCCAATAGGGACTTTCCATTGACGTCAATGGGTGGAGTATTTACGGTAAACTGCCCA
CTTGGCAGTACATCAAGTGTATCATATGCCAAGTACGCCCCCTATTGACGTCAATGACGGTAAATGGCCC
GCCTGGCATTATGCCCAGTACATGACCTTATGGGACTTTCCTACTTGGCAGTACATCTACGTATTAGTCA
TCGCTATTACCATGGTGATGCGGTTTTGGCAGTACATCAATGGGCGTGGATAGCGGTTTGACTCACGGGG
ATTTCCAAGTCTCCACCCCATTGACGTCAATGGGAGTTTGTTTTGGCACCAAAATCAACGGGACTTTCCA
AAATGTCGTAACAACTCCGCCCCATTGACGCAAATGGGCGGTAGGCGTGTACGGTGGGAGGTCTATATAA
GCAGAGCTGGTTTAGTGAACCGTCAGATCCGCTAGCGCTACCGGACTCAGATCTCGAGCTCAAGCTTCGA
ATTCCCACCATGGCCTCCTCCGAGGACGTCATCAAGGAGTTCATGCGCTTCAAGGTGCGCATGGAGGGCT
CCGTGAACGGCCACGAGTTCGAGATCGAGGGCGAGGGCGAGGGCCGCCCCTACGAGGGCACCCAGACCGC
CAAGCTGAAGGTGACCAAGGGCGGCCCCCTGCCCTTCGCCTGGGACATCCTGTCCCCTCAGTTCCAGTAC
GGCTCCAAGGCCTACGTGAAGCACCCCGCCGACATCCCCGACTACTTGAAGCTGTCCTTCCCCGAGGGCT
TCAAGTGGGAGCGCGTGATGAACTTCGAGGACGGCGGCGTGGTGACCGTGACCCAGGACTCCTCCCTGCA
GGACGGCGAGTTCATCTACAAGGTGAAGCTGCGCGGCACCAACTTCCCCTCCGACGGCCCCGTAATGCAG
AAGAAGACCATGGGCTGGGAGGCCTCCACCGAGCGGATGTACCCCGAGGACGGCGCCCTGAAGGGCGAGA
TCAAGATGAGGCTGAAGCTGAAGGACGGCGGCCACTACGACGCCGAGGTCAAGACCACCTACATGGCCAA
GAAGCCCGTGCAGCTGCCCGGCGCCTACAAGACCGACATCAAGCTGGACATCACCTCCCACAACGAGGAC
TACACCATCGTGGAACAGTACGAGCGCGCCGAGGGCCGCCACTCCACCGGCGCCGATATCTCCGGAATGG
ATCCACTAGTCCAGTGTGGTGGAATTGCCCTTGCCATGGAGTCGCTTCCCGCTCGATTGTTTCCTGGTCT
CTCCATCAAGATTCAACGCAGTAATGGCTTAATTCACAGTGCCAACATAAGCACAGTGAACGTGGAGAAA
TCCTGTGTTTCAGTGGAATGGATAGAAGGAGGTAACACGAAAGGCAAAGAGATTGATTTTGATGATGTGG
CTGCAATAAACCCAGAACTTCTACAGCTTCTTCCCTTACACCCAAAGGACAATCTGCCACTGCAGGAAAA
TGTAACAGTTCCGAAGCAAAAACGCAGATCAGTCAACTCCAAAATTCCAGCTCCAAAAGAAGGTCTTCGA
AGCCGTTCCACTCGCATGTCCACTGTCCCAGAGGTTCGAATTGCCACTCAGGAGAATGAAATGGAGGTGG
AGCTGCCTGTGGCTACAAACTCTCGAAAGCAGTTTTCGGTTGCCACTGGCCTCCCTAGGCCCTCCTGTCC
TGCAATGACAGAATTACCGTTGTCGATGGTCAGCGAGGAGGCAGAAGAGCAAGTCCATCCCACCCGAAGC
ACATCTTCTGCAAACCCTGCTCGGAGGAAATCATGTATTGTGAAGGAAATGGAAAAAATGAAGAACAAGC
GGGAAGAGAAGAGGGCCCAGAACTCGGAAATAAGAATAAAGCGAGCTCAGGAATATGACAGCAGCTTTCC
AAACTGGGAATTTGCCCGGATGATTAAAGAATTCCGGGTTACTATAGAATGTCACCCACTTACTCTGACT
GATCCTACGGAAGAGCACAGGATCTGCGTGTGTGTGAGGAAGCGCCCACTGAATAAGCAAGAACTGGCCA
AGAAAGAAATCGTGAGCCCCCACAGCGGGCTCAGTGGAGAGCAGCCAATTCAAATGGAAACGGAAGAGAT
GGAAGCCAGCTCTAATGGGACCTCGCTGGCAGTCAATTTCAAGGAAGAAGAGGAGCTGTCTTCCCAGATG
TCCAGCTTTAATGAAGCCATGAGTCAGATCAGGGAGCTGGAAGAGAGGGCCATGGAGGAGCTCAGGGAGA
TCATACAGCAAGGACCAGGCTGGCTTGAGCTCTCTGAGATGACTGATCAGCCAGACTATGACTTAGAGAC
CTTTGTGAACAAAGCAGAATCTGCCCTGACTCAGCAGACTAAGCACTTCTCAGCCCTGCGAGAAGTCATC
AAGGCCCTGCGTGTGGCCATGCAACTGGAAGAACAGGCTAGCAAACAGATGAACAGCAAGAAACGGCACC
AACACCATCACCATCATCACTAAGCGGCCGCATCGATAAGCTTCGAATTCTGCAGTCGACGGTACCGCGG
GCCCGGGATCGACGCGTCGGCCGCGACTCTAGATCATAATCAGCCATACCACATTTGTAGAGGTTTTACT
TGCTTTAAAAAACCTCCCACACCTCCCCCTGAACCTGAAACATAAAATGAATGCAATTGTTGTTGTTAAC
TTGTTTATTGCAGCTTATAATGGTTACAAATAAAGCAATAGCATCACAAATTTCACAAATAAAGCATTTT
TTTCACTGCATTCTAGTTGTGGTTTGTCCAAACTCATCAATGTATCTTAAGGCGTAAATTGTAAGCGTTA
ATATTTTGTTAAAATTCGCGTTAAATTTTTGTTAAATCAGCTCATTTTTTAACCAATAGGCCGAAATCGG
CAAAATCCCTTATAAATCAAAAGAATAGACCGAGATAGGGT
[37 nt withheld, positions 3052-3088]
AAAGAACGTGGACTCCAACGTCAAAGG
[49 nt withheld, positions 3116-3164]
T
[91 nt withheld, positions 3166-3256]
G
[124 nt withheld, positions 3258-3381]
CAGGTGGCACTTTTCGGGGAAATGTGCGCGGAACCCCTATTTGTTTATTTTTCTAAATACATTCAAATAT
GTATCCGCTCATGAGACAATAACCCTGATAAATGCTTCAATAATATTGAAAAAGGAAGAGTCCTGAGGCG
GAAAGAACCAGCTGTGGAATGTGTGTCAGTTAGGGTGTGGAAAGTCCCCAGGCTCCCCAGCAGGCAGAAG
TATGCAAAGCATGCATCTCAATTAGTCAGCAACCAGGTGTGGAAAGTCCCCAGGCTCCCCAGCAGGCAGA
AGTATGCAAAGCATGCATCTCAATTAGTCAGCAACCATAGTCCCGCCCCTAACTCCGCCCATCCCGCCCC
TAACTCCGCCCAGTTCCGCCCATTCTCCGCCCCATGGCTGACTAATTTTTTTTATTTATGCAGAGGCCGA
GGCCGCCTCGGCCTCTGAGCTATTCCAGAAGTAGTGAGGAGGCTTTTTTGGAGGCCTAGGCTTTTGCAAA
GATCGATCAAGAGACAGGATGAGGATCGTTTCGCATGATTGAACAAGATGGATTGCACGCAGGTTCTCCG
GCCGCTTGGGTGGAGAGGCTATTCGGCTATGACTGGGCACAACAGACAATCGGCTGCTCTGATGCCGCCG
TGTTCCGGCTGTCAGCGCAGGGGCGCCCGGTTCTTTTTGTCAAGACCGACCTGTCCGGTGCCCTGAATGA
ACTGCAAGACGAGGCAGCGCGGCTATCGTGGCTGGCCACGACGGGCGTTCCTTGCGCAGCTGTGCTCGAC
GTTGTCACTGAAGCGGGAAGGGACTGGCTGCTATTGGGCGAAGTGCCGGGGCAGGATCTCCTGTCATCTC
ACCTTGCTCCTGCCGAGAAAGTATCCATCATGGCTGATGCAATGCGGCGGCTGCATACGCTTGATCCGGC
TACCTGCCCATTCGACCACCAAGCGAAACATCGCATCGAGCGAGCACGTACTCGGATGGAAGCCGGTCTT
GTCGATCAGGATGATCTGGACGAAGAGCATCAGGGGCTCGCGCCAGCCGAACTGTTCGCCAGGCTCAAGG
CGAGCATGCCCGACGGCGAGGATCTCGTCGTGACCCATGGCGATGCCTGCTTGCCGAATATCATGGTGGA
AAATGGCCGCTTTTCTGGATTCATCGACTGTGGCCGGCTGGGTGTGGCGGACCGCTATCAGGACATAGCG
TTGGCTACCCGTGATATTGCTGAAGAGCTTGGCGGCGAATGGGCTGACCGCTTCCTCGTGCTTTACGGTA
TCGCCGCTCCCGATTCGCAGCGCATCGCCTTCTATCGCCTTCTTGACGAGTTCTTCTGAGCGGGACTCTG
GGGTTCGAAATGACCGACCAAGCGACGCCCAACCTGCCATCACGAGATTTCGATTCCACCGCCGCCTTCT
ATGAAAGGTTGGGCTTCGGAATCGTTTTCCGGGACGCCGGCTGGATGATCCTCCAGCGCGGGGATCTCAT
GCTGGAGTTCTTCGCCCACCCTAGGGGGAGGCTAACTGAAACACGGAAGGAGACAATACCGGAAGGAACC
CGCGCTATGACGGCAATAAAAAGACAGAATAAAACGCACGGTGTTGGGTCGTTTGTTCATAAACGCGGGG
TTCGGTCCCAGGGCTGGCACTCTGTCGATACCCCACCGAGACCCCATTGGGGCCAATACGCCCGCGTTTC
TTCCTTTTCCCCACCCCACCCCCCAAGTTCGGGTGAAGGCCCAGGGCTCGCAGCCAACGTCGGGGCGGCA
GGCCCTGCCATAGCCTCAGGTTACTCATATATACTTTAGATTGATTTAAAACTTCATTTTTAATTTAAAA
GGATCTAGGTGAAGATCCTTTTTGATAATCTCATGACCAAAATCCCTTAACGTGAGTTTTCGTTCCACTG
AGCGTCAGACCCCGTAGAAAAGATCAAAGGATCTTCTTGAGATCCTTTTTTTCTGCGCGTAATCTGCTGC
TTGCAAACAAAAAAACCACCGCTACCAGCGGTGGTTTGTTTGCCGGATCAAGAGCTACCAACTCTTTTTC
CGAAGGTAACTGGCTTCAGCAGAGCGCAGATACCAAATACTGTCCTTCTAGTGTAGCCGTAGTTAGGCCA
CCACTTCAAGAACTCTGTAGCACCGCCTACATACCTCGCTCTGCTAATCCTGTTACCAGTGGCTGCTGCC
AGTGGCGATAAGTCGTGTCTTACCGGGTTGGACTCAAGACGATAGTTACCGGATAAGGCGCAGCGGTCGG
GCTGAACGGGGGGTTCGTGCACACAGCCCAGCTTGGAGCGAACGACCTACACCGAACTGAGATACCTACA
GCGTGAGCTATGAGAAAGCGCCACGCTTCCCGAAGGGAGAAAGGCGGACAGGTATCCGGTAAGCGGCAGG
GTCGGAACAGGAGAGCGCACGAGGGAGCTTCCAGGGGGAAACGCCTGGTATCTTTATAGTCCTGTCGGGT
TTCGCCACCTCTGACTTGAGCGTCGATTTTTGTGATGCTCGTCAGGGGGGCGGAGCCTATGGAAAAACGC
CAGCAACGCGGCCTTTTTACGGTTCCTGGCCTTTTGCTGGCCTTTTGCTCACATGTTCTTTCCTGCGTTA
TCCCCTGATTCTGTGGATAACCGTATTACCGCCATGCAT
Features (pLannotate 1.2.2; 16 found; start..end, strand, type, name):
     61..364     +  enhancer       CMV enhancer: human cytomegalovirus immediate early enhancer
    365..568     +  promoter       CMV promoter: human cytomegalovirus (CMV) immediate early promoter
    591..634     +  misc_feature   MCS (fragment): multiple cloning site
    640..1314    +  CDS            mRFP1: mRFP1 is a basic (constitutively fluorescent) red fluorescent protein published in 2002, derived from Discosoma sp.. It is reported to be a somewhat slowly-maturing monomer with low acid sensitivity.
   1366..2580    +  CDS            KIF2C (fragment): KIF2C_CRIGR - Also known as KNSL6. Experimental evidence at protein level: Swiss-Prot protein existence level 1. In complex with KIF18B, constitutes the major microtubule plus-end depolymerizing activity in mitotic cells (By similarity). Regulates the turnover of microtubules at the kinetochore and functions in chromosome segregation during mitosis (PubMed:14960279). Plays a role in chromosome congression and is required for the lateral to end- on conversion of the chromosome-microtubule attachment (By similarity). From Cricetulus griseus (Chinese hamster) (Cricetulus barabensis griseus).
   2628..2670    +  misc_feature   MCS (fragment): multiple cloning site
   2692..2775    +  CDS            large T antigen (fragment): large T antigen from SV40 (simian virus 40)
   2798..2919    +  polyA_signal   SV40 poly(A) signal: SV40 polyadenylation signal
   2953..3381    -  rep_origin     f1 ori (sequence partly withheld): f1 bacteriophage origin of replication; arrow indicates direction of (+) strand synthesis
   3408..3512    +  promoter       AmpR promoter: bla
   3514..3871    +  promoter       SV40 promoter: SV40 enhancer and early promoter
   3906..4700    +  CDS            NeoR/KanR: aminoglycoside phosphotransferase from Tn5; aph(3')-II (or nptII); confers resistance to neomycin, kanamycin, and G418 (Geneticin®)
   4721..4873    +  CDS            ble (fragment): BLE_KLEPN - Experimental evidence at protein level: Swiss-Prot protein existence level 1. Binding protein with a strong affinity to the bleomycin family of antibiotics. Binds to CL990; an antimitotic-antibiotic compound. From Klebsiella pneumoniae.
   4932..4979    +  polyA_signal   HSV TK poly(A) signal: herpes simplex virus thymidine kinase polyadenylation signal (Cole and Stacy, 1985)
   5070..5086    -  polyA_signal   bGH poly(A) signal (fragment): bovine growth hormone polyadenylation signal
   5308..5896    +  rep_origin     ori: high-copy-number ColE1/pMB1/pBR322/pUC origin of replication
