[The description below was written by a language model from this plasmid's Addgene catalogue record and pLannotate feature annotations shown in this document.]
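Description:
pMX232 is a mammalian expression plasmid built on the pCMV-M1 backbone that drives production of a fluorescently tagged, internally deleted form of the Chinese hamster (Cricetulus griseus) kinesin-13 MCAK, also known as KIF2C. The insert, called RMLM in the record, was cloned between EcoRI and SalI sites, both of which are retained. In bacteria the plasmid replicates from a high-copy ColE1/pUC-type origin and is selected with kanamycin. An f1 origin is also present, which would allow single-stranded DNA production. The resistance cassette places the Tn5 NeoR/KanR gene behind tandem bacterial (bla) and SV40 early promoters and ends with an HSV TK polyadenylation signal. The same marker can therefore confer G418 resistance in mammalian cells. The short ble, SV40 large T antigen and bGH poly(A) annotations are fragments and appear to be backbone remnants rather than functional parts.

The expression unit consists of the human CMV immediate-early enhancer and promoter, an mRFP1 coding sequence, the MCAK fragment, and an SV40 polyadenylation signal. mRFP1, a monomeric red fluorescent protein, is fused to the N terminus of the insert, and the catalogue lists a C-terminal six-histidine tag, although the feature table does not annotate it separately. The recorded mutation removes MCAK amino acids 192–582, so the encoded protein joins the N-terminal and C-terminal portions without the central region. The record does not state which functional domains are lost. The associated publication concerns MCAK's role in promoting kinetochore microtubule turnover and chromosome movement. This suggests the construct is used to image the localization and assess the behaviour of this deletion variant in live or fixed mammalian cells.
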