Addgene plasmid #23018: pMX232
Depositing lab: Linda Wordeman. Depositing organization: University of Washington. Publication: MCAK facilitates chromosome movement by promoting kinetochore microtubule turnover. Wordeman L, Wagenbach M, von Dassow G. J Cell Biol. 2007 Dec 3. 179(5):869-79. 10.1083/jcb.200707120 PubMed 18039936.
Backbone
  Vector backbone: pCMV-M1
  Backbone size w/o insert (bp): 4004
  Vector type: Mammalian Expression
Growth in bacteria
  Bacterial resistance: Kanamycin, 50 μg/mL
  Growth temperature: 37°C
  Growth strain: DH5alpha
  Copy number: High Copy
Gene/Insert
  Gene/Insert name: RMLM (alt name: MCAK)
  Species: Cricetulus griseus
  Insert size (bp): 2016
  Mutation: deleted MCAK amino acids 192-582
  GenBank ID: U11790
  Tag / fusion protein: mRFP1.0 (N terminal on insert); 6H (C terminal on insert)
  Cloning method: Restriction Enzyme; 5′ cloning site EcoRI (not destroyed); 3′ cloning site SalI (not destroyed)
  Sequencing primers: 5′ CMV promoter
Terms and licenses: Academic/Nonprofit Terms; Industry Terms: Not Available to Industry
How to cite: pMX232 was a gift from Linda Wordeman (Addgene plasmid # 23018 ; http://n2t.net/addgene:23018 ; RRID:Addgene_23018)
