>Addgene plasmid #23018 | pMX232 | addgene partial sequence | sequence record 28924 | 23018 with F1ori-F 5'-GTGGACTCTTGTTCCAAACTGG
TCTCGGTCTATTCTTTTGATTTATAAGGGATTTTGCCGATTTCGGCCTATTGGTTAAAAAATGAGCTGAT
TTAACAAAAATTTAACGCGAATTTTAACAAAATATTAACGCTTACAATTTACGCCTTAAGATACATTGAT
GAGTTTGGACAAACCACAACTAGAATGCAGTGAAAAAAATGCTTTATTTGTGAAATTTGTGATGCTATTG
CTTTATTTGTAACCATTATAAGCTGCAATAAACAAGTTAACAACAACAATTGCATTCATTTTATGTTTCA
GGTTCAGGGGGAGGTGTGGGAGGTTTTTTAAAGCAAGTAAAACCTCTACAAATGTGGTATGGCTGATTAT
GATCTAGAGTCGCGGCCATCCCGGGCCCGCGGTACCGTCGACTGCAGAATTCGAAGCTTATCGATGCGGC
CGCTTAGTGATGATGGTGATGGTGTTGGTGCCGTTTCTTGCTGTTCATCTGTTTGCTAGCCTGTTCTTCC
AGTTGCATGGCCACACGCAGGCCTTGATGACTTCTCGCAGGCTG
