>Addgene plasmid #23018 | pMX232 | addgene partial sequence | sequence record 28925 | 23018 with dsRed1-C
GTACGAGCGCGCCGAGGGCCGCCACTCCACCGGCGCCGATATCTCCGGAATGGATCCACTAGTTCCAGTG
TGGTGGAATTGCCCTTGCCATGGAGTCGCTTCCCGCTCGATTGTTTCCTGGTCTCTCCATCAAGATTCAA
CGCAGTAATGGCTTAATTCACAGTGCCAACATAAGCACAGTGAACGTGGAGAAATCCTGTGTTTCAGTGG
AATGGATAGAAGGAGGTAACACGAAAGGCAAAGAGATTGATTTTGATGATGTGGCTGCAATAAACCCAGA
ACTTCTACAGCTTCTTCCCTTACACCCAAAGGACAATCTGCCACTGCAGGAAAATGTAACAGTTCCGAAG
CAAAAACGCAGATCAGTCAACTCCAAAATTCCAGCTCCAAAAGAAGGTCTTCGAAGCCGTTCCACTCGCA
TGTCCACTGTCCCAGAGGTTCGAATTGCCACTCAGGAGAATGAAATGGAGGTGGAGCTGCCTGTGGCTAC
AAACTCTCGAAAGCAGTTTTCGGTTGCCACTGGCCTCCCTAGGCCCTCCTGTCCTGCAATGACAGAATTA
CCGTTGTCGATGGTCAGCGAGGAGGCAGAAGAGCAAGTCCATCCCACCCGAAGCACATCTTCTGCAAACC
CTGCTCGGAGGAAATCATGTATTGTGAAGGAAATGGAAAAAATGAAGAACAAGCGGGAAG
